>Addgene plasmid #141682 | TFORF0747 | addgene full sequence | sequence record 388583 | Addgene NGS Result
TTAATGTAGTCTTATGCAATACTCTTGTAGTCTTGCAACATGGTAACGATGAGTTAGCAACATGCCTTAC
AAGGAGAGAAAAAGCACCGTGCATGCCGATTGGTGGAAGTAAGGTGGTACGATCGTGCCTTATTAGGAAG
GCAACAGACGGGTCTGACATGGATTGGACGAACCACTGAATTGCCGCATTGCAGAGATATTGTATTTAAG
TGCCTAGCTCGATACATAAACGGGTCTCTCTGGTTAGACCAGATCTGAGCCTGGGAGCTCTCTGGCTAAC
TAGGGAACCCACTGCTTAAGCCTCAATAAAGCTTGCCTTGAGTGCTTCAAGTAGTGTGTGCCCGTCTGTT
GTGTGACTCTGGTAACTAGAGATCCCTCAGACCCTTTTAGTCAGTGTGGAAAATCTCTAGCAGTGGCGCC
CGAACAGGGACTTGAAAGCGAAAGGGAAACCAGAGGAGCTCTCTCGACGCAGGACTCGGCTTGCTGAAGC
GCGCACGGCAAGAGGCGAGGGGCGGCGACTGGTGAGTACGCCAAAAATTTTGACTAGCGGAGGCTAGAAG
GAGAGAGATGGGTGCGAGAGCGTCAGTATTAAGCGGGGGAGAATTAGATCGCGATGGGAAAAAATTCGGT
TAAGGCCAGGGGGAAAGAAAAAATATAAATTAAAACATATAGTATGGGCAAGCAGGGAGCTAGAACGATT
CGCAGTTAATCCTGGCCTGTTAGAAACATCAGAAGGCTGTAGACAAATACTGGGACAGCTACAACCATCC
CTTCAGACAGGATCAGAAGAACTTAGATCATTATATAATACAGTAGCAACCCTCTATTGTGTGCATCAAA
GGATAGAGATAAAAGACACCAAGGAAGCTTTAGACAAGATAGAGGAAGAGCAAAACAAAAGTAAGACCAC
CGCACAGCAAGCGGCCGCTGATCTTCAGACCTGGAGGAGGAGATATGAGGGACAATTGGAGAAGTGAATT
ATATAAATATAAAGTAGTAAAAATTGAACCATTAGGAGTAGCACCCACCAAGGCAAAGAGAAGAGTGGTG
CAGAGAGAAAAAAGAGCAGTGGGAATAGGAGCTTTGTTCCTTGGGTTCTTGGGAGCAGCAGGAAGCACTA
TGGGCGCAGCGTCAATGACGCTGACGGTACAGGCCAGACAATTATTGTCTGGTATAGTGCAGCAGCAGAA
CAATTTGCTGAGGGCTATTGAGGCGCAACAGCATCTGTTGCAACTCACAGTCTGGGGCATCAAGCAGCTC
CAGGCAAGAATCCTGGCTGTGGAAAGATACCTAAAGGATCAACAGCTCCTGGGGATTTGGGGTTGCTCTG
GAAAACTCATTTGCACCACTGCTGTGCCTTGGAATGCTAGTTGGAGTAATAAATCTCTGGAACAGATTTG
GAATCACACGACCTGGATGGAGTGGGACAGAGAAATTAACAATTACACAAGCTTAATACACTCCTTAATT
GAAGAATCGCAAAACCAGCAAGAAAAGAATGAACAAGAATTATTGGAATTAGATAAATGGGCAAGTTTGT
GGAATTGGTTTAACATAACAAATTGGCTGTGGTATATAAAATTATTCATAATGATAGTAGGAGGCTTGGT
AGGTTTAAGAATAGTTTTTGCTGTACTTTCTATAGTGAATAGAGTTAGGCAGGGATATTCACCATTATCG
TTTCAGACCCACCTCCCAACCCCGAGGGGACCCATGCATTGCATCTCAATTAGTCAGCAACCAGGTGTGG
AAAGTCCCCAGGCTCCCCAGCAGGCAGAAGTATGCAAAGCATGCGTCTCAATTAGTCAGCAACCATAGTC
CCGCCCCTAACTCCGCCCATCCCGCCCCTAACTCCGCCCAGTTCCGCCCATTCTCCGCCCCATGGCTGAC
TAATTTTTTTTATTTATGCAGAGGCCGAGGCCGCCTCGGCCTCTGAGCTATTCCAGAAGTAGTGAGGAGG
CTTTTTTGGAGGCCTAGGCTTTTGCAAAAAGCTTTCTAGAGGTACCACCGGAGCTTACCATGACCGAGTA
CAAGCCCACGGTGCGCCTCGCCACCCGCGACGACGTCCCCAGGGCCGTACGCACCCTCGCCGCCGCGTTC
GCCGACTACCCCGCCACGCGCCACACCGTCGATCCGGACCGCCACATCGAGCGGGTCACCGAGCTGCAAG
AACTCTTCCTCACGCGCGTCGGGCTCGACATCGGCAAGGTGTGGGTCGCGGACGACGGCGCCGCCGTGGC
GGTCTGGACCACGCCGGAGAGCGTCGAAGCGGGGGCGGTGTTCGCCGAGATCGGCCCGCGCATGGCCGAG
TTGAGCGGTTCCCGGCTGGCCGCGCAGCAACAGATGGAAGGCCTCCTGGCGCCGCACCGGCCCAAGGAGC
CCGCGTGGTTCCTGGCCACCGTCGGCGTCTCGCCCGACCACCAGGGCAAGGGTCTGGGCAGCGCCGTCGT
GCTCCCCGGAGTGGAGGCGGCCGAGCGCGCCGGGGTGCCCGCCTTCCTGGAGACCTCCGCGCCCCGCAAC
CTCCCCTTCTACGAGCGGCTCGGCTTCACCGTCACCGCCGACGTCGAGGTGCCCGAAGGACCGCGCACCT
GGTGCATGACCCGCAAGCCCGGTGCCAGTTAACGAATTCTAGATCTTGAGACAAATGGCAGTATTCATCC
ACAATTTTAAAAGAAAAGGGGGGATTGGGGGGTACAGTGCAGGGGAAAGAATAGTAGACATAATAGCAAC
AGACATACAAACTAAAGAATTACAAAAACAAATTACAAAAATTCAAAATTTTCGGGTTTATTACAGGGAC
AGCAGAGATCCACTTTGGCGCCGGCTCGAGGCCTGCAGGTGCAAAGATGGATAAAGTTTTAAACAGAGAG
GAATCTTTGCAGCTAATGGACCTTCTAGGTCTTGAAAGGAGTGGGAATTGGCTCCGGTGCCCGTCAGTGG
GCAGAGCGCACATCGCCCACAGTCCCCGAGAAGTTGGGGGGAGGGGTCGGCAATTGAACCGGTGCCTAGA
GAAGGTGGCGCGGGGTAAACTGGGAAAGTGATGTCGTGTACTGGCTCCGCCTTTTTCCCGAGGGTGGGGG
AGAACCGTATATAAGTGCAGTAGTCGCCGTGAACGTTCTTTTTCGCAACGGGTTTGCCGCCAGAACACAG
GTAAGTGCCGTGTGTGGTTCCCGCGGGCCTGGCCTCTTTACGGGTTATGGCCCTTGCGTGCCTTGAATTA
CTTCCACCTGGCTGCAGTACGTGATTCTTGATCCCGAGCTTCGGGTTGGAAGTGGGTGGGAGAGTTCGAG
GCCTTGCGCTTAAGGAGCCCCTTCGCCTCGTGCTTGAGTTGAGGCCTGGCCTGGGCGCTGGGGCCGCCGC
GTGCGAATCTGGTGGCACCTTCGCGCCTGTCTCGCTGCTTTCGATAAGTCTCTAGCCATTTAAAATTTTT
GATGACCTGCTGCGACGCTTTTTTTCTGGCAAGATAGTCTTGTAAATGCGGGCCAAGATCTGCACACTGG
TATTTCGGTTTTTGGGGCCGCGGGCGGCGACGGGGCCCGTGCGTCCCAGCGCACATGTTCGGCGAGGCGG
GGCCTGCGAGCGCGGCCACCGAGAATCGGACGGGGGTAGTCTCAAGCTGGCCGGCCTGCTCTGGTGCCTG
GCCTCGCGCCGCCGTGTATCGCCCCGCCCTGGGCGGCAAGGCTGGCCCGGTCGGCACCAGTTGCGTGAGC
GGAAAGATGGCCGCTTCCCGGCCCTGCTGCAGGGAGCTCAAAATGGAGGACGCGGCGCTCGGGAGAGCGG
GCGGGTGAGTCACCCACACAAAGGAAAAGGGCCTTTCCGTCCTCAGCCGTCGCTTCATGTGACTCCACGG
AGTACCGGGCGCCGTCCAGGCACCTCGATTAGTTCTCGAGCTTTTGGAGTACGTCGTCTTTAGGTTGGGG
GGAGGGGTTTTATGCGATGGAGTTTCCCCACACTGAGTGGGTGGAGACTGAAGTTAGGCCAGCTTGGCAC
TTGATGTAATTCTCCTTGGAATTTGCCCTTTTTGAGTTTGGATCTTGGTTCATTCTCAAGCCTCAGACAG
TGGTTCAAAGTTTTTTTCTTCCATTTCAGGTGTCGTGAGGCTAGCACCGCCACCATGTTTACACTCCAAG
ATTCGTATGTTAAGCAAATGGTTATGAGCCTTAGAGTTTCTGAACTCCAAGTACTGTTGGGCTACGCCGG
GAGAAACAAGCACGGACGCAAACACGAACTTCTCACAAAAGCCCTGCATTTGCTAAAGGCTGGCTGTAGT
CCTGCTGTGCAAATGAAAATTAAGGAACTCTATAGGCGGCGGTTCCCACAGAAAATCATGACGCCTGCAG
ACTTGTCCATCCCCAACGTACATTCAAGTCCTATGCCAGCAACTTTGTCTCCATCTACCATTCCACAACT
CACTTACGATGGTCACCCTGCATCATCGCCATTACTCCCTGTTTCTCTTCTGGGACCTAAACATGAACTG
GAACTCCCACATCTTACATCAGCTCTTCACCCAGTCCATCCGGATATAAAACTTCAAAAATTACCATTTT
ATGATTTACTGGATGAACTGATAAAACCCACCAGTCTAGCATCAGACAACAGTCAGCGCTTTCGAGAAAC
CTGTTTTGCATTTGCCTTGACACCACAACAAGTGCAGCAAATCAGTAGTTCCATGGATATTTCTGGGACC
AAATGTGACTTCACAGTACAGGTCCAGTTAAGGTTTTGTTTATCAGAAACCAGTTGTCCACAAGAAGATC
ACTTCCCACCCAATCTTTGTGTGAAAGTGAATACAAAACCTTGCAGCCTTCCAGGTTACCTTCCACCTAC
AAAAAATGGCGTGGAACCAAAGCGACCCAGCCGACCAATTAATATCACCTCACTTGTCCGACTGTCCACA
ACAGTACCAAACACGATTGTTGTTTCTTGGACTGCAGAAATTGGAAGAAACTATTCCATGGCAGTATATC
TTGTAAAACAGTTGTCCTCAACAGTTCTTCTTCAGAGGTTACGAGCAAAGGGAATAAGGAATCCGGATCA
TTCTAGAGCTTTAATTAAAGAGAAGTTGACTGCGGATCCAGACAGTGAAATAGCTACAACCAGCCTAAGG
GTTTCTCTACTATGTCCACTTGGTAAAATGCGGCTGACAATTCCGTGTCGGGCCCTTACATGTTCTCATC
TACAATGTTTTGACGCAACTCTTTACATTCAGATGAATGAGAAAAAACCAACCTGGGTTTGTCCTGTCTG
TGATAAGAAGGCTCCATATGAACACCTTATTATTGATGGCTTGTTTATGGAAATCCTAAAGTACTGTACA
GACTGTGATGAAATACAATTTAAGGAGGATGGCACTTGGGCACCGATGAGATCAAAAAAGGAAGTACAGG
AAGTTTCTGCCTCTTACAATGGAGTCGATGGATGCTTGAGCTCCACATTGGAGCATCAGGTAGCGTCTCA
CCACCAGTCCTCAAATAAAAACAAGAAAGTAGAAGTGATTGACCTAACCATAGACAGTTCATCTGATGAA
GAGGAAGAAGAGCCATCTGCCAAGAGGACCTGTCCTTCCCTATCTCCCACATCACCACTAAATAATAAAG
GCATTTTAAGTCTTCCACATCAAGCATCTCCAGTATCCCGCACCCCAAGCCTTCCTGCTGTAGACACAAG
CTACATTAATACCTCCCTCATCCAAGACTATAGGCATCCTTTCCACATGACACCCATGCCTTACGACTTA
CAAGGATTAGATTTCTTTCCTTTCTTATCAGGAGACAATCAGCATTACAACACCTCCTTGCTTGCCGCTG
CAGCAGCAGCAGTTTCAGATGATCAAGACCTCCTACACTCGTCTCGGTTTTTCCCGTATACCTCCTCACA
GATGTTTCTTGATCAGTTAAGTGCAGGAGGCAGTACTTCTCTGCCAACCACCAATGGAAGCAGTAGTGGC
AGTAACAGCAGCCTGGTTTCTTCCAACAGCCTAAGGGAAAGCCATAGCCACACCGTCACAAACAGGAGCA
GCACGGACACGGCATCCATCTTTGGCATCATACCAGACATTATTTCATTGGACTAGTAATGAACTAGTCC
GTAACTTGAAAGTATTTCGATTTCTTGGCTTTATATATCTTGTGGAAAGGACGAGCTAAGTGGGTATTTC
GTGATGCAACGCGTTAAGTCGACAATCAACCTCTGGATTACAAAATTTGTGAAAGATTGACTGGTATTCT
TAACTATGTTGCTCCTTTTACGCTATGTGGATACGCTGCTTTAATGCCTTTGTATCATGCTATTGCTTCC
CGTATGGCTTTCATTTTCTCCTCCTTGTATAAATCCTGGTTGCTGTCTCTTTATGAGGAGTTGTGGCCCG
TTGTCAGGCAACGTGGCGTGGTGTGCACTGTGTTTGCTGACGCAACCCCCACTGGTTGGGGCATTGCCAC
CACCTGTCAGCTCCTTTCCGGGACTTTCGCTTTCCCCCTCCCTATTGCCACGGCGGAACTCATCGCCGCC
TGCCTTGCCCGCTGCTGGACAGGGGCTCGGCTGTTGGGCACTGACAATTCCGTGGTGTTGTCGGGGAAAT
CATCGTCCTTTCCTTGGCTGCTCGCCTGTGTTGCCACCTGGATTCTGCGCGGGACGTCCTTCTGCTACGT
CCCTTCGGCCCTCAATCCAGCGGACCTTCCTTCCCGCGGCCTGCTGCCGGCTCTGCGGCCTCTTCCGCGT
CTTCGCCTTCGCCCTCAGACGAGTCGGATCTCCCTTTGGGCCGCCTCCCCGCGTCGACTTTAAGACCAAT
GACTTACAAGGCAGCTGTAGATCTTAGCCACTTTTTAAAAGAAAAGGGGGGACTGGAAGGGCTAATTCAC
TCCCAACGAAGACAAGATCTGCTTTTTGCTTGTACTGGGTCTCTCTGGTTAGACCAGATCTGAGCCTGGG
AGCTCTCTGGCTAACTAGGGAACCCACTGCTTAAGCCTCAATAAAGCTTGCCTTGAGTGCTTCAAGTAGT
GTGTGCCCGTCTGTTGTGTGACTCTGGTAACTAGAGATCCCTCAGACCCTTTTAGTCAGTGTGGAAAATC
TCTAGCAGTGGCGCCMGWASTTCATGTCATCTTATTATTCAGTATTTATAACTTGCAAAGAAATGAATAT
CAGAGAGTGAGAGGAACTTGTTTATTGCAGCTTATAATGGTTACAAATAAAGCAATAGCATCACAAATTT
CACAAATAAAGCATTTTTTTCACTGCATTCTAGTTGTGGTTTGTCCAAACTCATCAATGTATCTTATCAT
GTCTGGCTCTAGCTATCCCGCCCCTAACTCCGCCCATCCCGCCCCTAACTCCGCCCAGTTCCGCCCATTC
TCCGCCCCATGGCTGACTAATTTTTTTTATTTATGCAGAGGCCGAGGCCGCCTCGGCCTCTGAGCTATTC
CAGAAGTAGTGAGGAGGCTTTTTTGGAGGCCTAGGGACGTACCCAATTCGCCCTATAGTGAGTCGTATTA
CGCGCGCTCACTGGCCGTCGTTTTACAACGTCGTGACTGGGAAAACCCTGGCGTTACCCAACTTAATCGC
CTTGCAGCACATCCCCCTTTCGCCAGCTGGCGTAATAGCGAAGAGGCCCGCACCGATCGCCCTTCCCAAC
AGTTGCGCAGCCTGAATGGCGAATGGG
[124 nt withheld, positions 7658-7781]
C
[91 nt withheld, positions 7783-7873]
A
[49 nt withheld, positions 7875-7923]
CCTTTGACGTTGGAGTCCACGTTCTTT
[37 nt withheld, positions 7951-7987]
ACCCTATCTCGGTCTATTCTTTTGATTTATAAGGGATTTTGCCGATTTCGGCCTATTGGTTAAAAAATGA
GCTGATTTAACAAAAATTTAACGCGAATTTTAACAAAATATTAACGCTTACAATTTAGGTGGCACTTTTC
GGGGAAATGTGCGCGGAACCCCTATTTGTTTATTTTTCTAAATACATTCAAATATGTATCCGCTCATGAG
ACAATAACCCTGATAAATGCTTCAATAATATTGAAAAAGGAAGAGTATGAGTATTCAACATTTCCGTGTC
GCCCTTATTCCCTTTTTTGCGGCATTTTGCCTTCCTGTTTTTGCTCACCCAGAAACGCTGGTGAAAGTAA
AAGATGCTGAAGATCAGTTGGGTGCACGAGTGGGTTACATCGAACTGGATCTCAACAGCGGTAAGATCCT
TGAGAGTTTTCGCCCCGAAGAACGTTTTCCAATGATGAGCACTTTTAAAGTTCTGCTATGTGGCGCGGTA
TTATCCCGTATTGACGCCGGGCAAGAGCAACTCGGTCGCCGCATACACTATTCTCAGAATGACTTGGTTG
AGTACTCACCAGTCACAGAAAAGCATCTTACGGATGGCATGACAGTAAGAGAATTATGCAGTGCTGCCAT
AACCATGAGTGATAACACTGCGGCCAACTTACTTCTGACAACGATCGGAGGACCGAAGGAGCTAACCGCT
TTTTTGCACAACATGGGGGATCATGTAACTCGCCTTGATCGTTGGGAACCGGAGCTGAATGAAGCCATAC
CAAACGACGAGCGTGACACCACGATGCCTGTAGCAATGGCAACAACGTTGCGCAAACTATTAACTGGCGA
ACTACTTACTCTAGCTTCCCGGCAACAATTAATAGACTGGATGGAGGCGGATAAAGTTGCAGGACCACTT
CTGCGCTCGGCCCTTCCGGCTGGCTGGTTTATTGCTGATAAATCTGGAGCCGGTGAGCGTGGGTCTCGCG
GTATCATTGCAGCACTGGGGCCAGATGGTAAGCCCTCCCGTATCGTAGTTATCTACACGACGGGGAGTCA
GGCAACTATGGATGAACGAAATAGACAGATCGCTGAGATAGGTGCCTCACTGATTAAGCATTGGTAACTG
TCAGACCAAGTTTACTCATATATACTTTAGATTGATTTAAAACTTCATTTTTAATTTAAAAGGATCTAGG
TGAAGATCCTTTTTGATAATCTCATGACCAAAATCCCTTAACGTGAGTTTTCGTTCCACTGAGCGTCAGA
CCCCGTAGAAAAGATCAAAGGATCTTCTTGAGATCCTTTTTTTCTGCGCGTAATCTGCTGCTTGCAAACA
AAAAAACCACCGCTACCAGCGGTGGTTTGTTTGCCGGATCAAGAGCTACCAACTCTTTTTCCGAAGGTAA
CTGGCTTCAGCAGAGCGCAGATACCAAATACTGTTCTTCTAGTGTAGCCGTAGTTAGGCCACCACTTCAA
GAACTCTGTAGCACCGCCTACATACCTCGCTCTGCTAATCCTGTTACCAGTGGCTGCTGCCAGTGGCGAT
AAGTCGTGTCTTACCGGGTTGGACTCAAGACGATAGTTACCGGATAAGGCGCAGCGGTCGGGCTGAACGG
GGGGTTCGTGCACACAGCCCAGCTTGGAGCGAACGACCTACACCGAACTGAGATACCTACAGCGTGAGCT
ATGAGAAAGCGCCACGCTTCCCGAAGGGAGAAAGGCGGACAGGTATCCGGTAAGCGGCAGGGTCGGAACA
GGAGAGCGCACGAGGGAGCTTCCAGGGGGAAACGCCTGGTATCTTTATAGTCCTGTCGGGTTTCGCCACC
TCTGACTTGAGCGTCGATTTTTGTGATGCTCGTCAGGGGGGCGGAGCCTATGGAAAAACGCCAGCAACGC
GGCCTTTTTACGGTTCCTGGCCTTTTGCTGGCCTTTTGCTCACATGTTCTTTCCTGCGTTATCCCCTGAT
TCTGTGGATAACCGTATTACCGCCTTTGAGTGAGCTGATACCGCTCGCCGCAGCCGAACGACCGAGCGCA
GCGAGTCAGTGAGCGAGGAAGCGGAAGAGCGCCCAATACGCAAACCGCCTCTCCCCGCGCGTTGGCCGAT
TCATTAATGCAGCTGGCACGACAGGTTTCCCGACTGGAAAGCGGGCAGTGAGCGCAACGCAATTAATGTG
AGTTAGCTCACTCATTAGGCACCCCAGGCTTTACACTTTATGCTTCCGGCTCGTATGTTGTGTGGAATTG
TGAGCGGATAACAATTTCACACAGGAAACAGCTATGACCATGATTACGCCAAGCGCGCAATTAACCCTCA
CTAAAGGGAACAAAAGCTGGAGCTGCAAGC
Features (pLannotate 1.2.2; 31 found; start..end, strand, type, name):
      5..231     +  promoter       RSV promoter: Rous sarcoma virus enhancer/promoter
    232..412     +  LTR            5' LTR (truncated): truncated 5' long terminal repeat (LTR) from HIV-1
    459..584     +  misc_feature   HIV-1 Ψ: packaging signal of human immunodeficiency virus type 1
    568..931     +  CDS            HIV-1 gag (fragment): gag protein from human immunodeficiency virus 1; gag
   1077..1310    +  misc_feature   RRE: The Rev response element (RRE) of HIV-1 allows for Rev-dependent mRNA export from the nucleus to the cytoplasm.
   1687..1713    +  CDS            Rev (fragment): human immunodeficiency virus 1 (HIV-1) Rev protein; rev; enhances nuclear export of unspliced and incompletely spliced viral mRNAs
   1720..1743    +  promoter       SV40 promoter (fragment): SV40 early promoter
   1744..1815    +  promoter       SV40 promoter (fragment): SV40 enhancer and early promoter
   1839..1974    +  rep_origin     SV40 ori: SV40 origin of replication
   2020..2616    +  CDS            PuroR (fragment): puromycin N-acetyltransferase; pac from Streptomyces; confers resistance to puromycin
   2665..2782    +  misc_feature   cPPT/CTS: central polypurine tract and central termination sequence of HIV-1
   2847..2913    +  CDS            small t antigen (fragment): SV40 (simian virus 40) small t antigen
   2920..4098    +  promoter       EF-1α promoter: strong constitutive promoter for human elongation factor EF-1α
   4142..6073    +  CDS            PIAS1: PIAS1_HUMAN - Also known as DDXBP1. Experimental evidence at protein level: Swiss-Prot protein existence level 1. Functions as an E3-type small ubiquitin-like modifier (SUMO) ligase, stabilizing the interaction between UBE2I and the substrate, and as a SUMO-tethering factor. Plays a crucial role as a transcriptional coregulation in various cellular pathways, including the STAT pathway, the p53 pathway and the steroid hormone signaling pathway. In vitro, binds A/T-rich DNA. The effects of this transcriptional coregulation, transactivation or silencing, may vary depending upon the biological con
   6089..6142    +  promoter       U6 promoter (fragment): RNA polymerase III promoter for human U6 snRNA
   6184..6772    +  misc_feature   WPRE: woodchuck hepatitis virus posttranscriptional regulatory element
   6823..6842    +  misc_feature   cPPT/CTS (fragment): central polypurine tract and central termination sequence of HIV-1
   6844..7077    +  LTR            3' LTR (ΔU3): self-inactivating 3' long terminal repeat (LTR) from HIV-1
   7155..7276    +  polyA_signal   SV40 poly(A) signal: SV40 polyadenylation signal
   7316..7451    +  rep_origin     SV40 ori: SV40 origin of replication
   7472..7490    -  promoter       T7 promoter: promoter for bacteriophage T7 RNA polymerase
   7498..7653    +  CDS            lacZα (fragment): LacZα fragment of β-galactosidase; lacZ fragment
   7658..8086    +  rep_origin     f1 ori (sequence partly withheld): f1 bacteriophage origin of replication; arrow indicates direction of (+) strand synthesis
   8139..8243    +  promoter       AmpR promoter: bla
   8244..9104    +  CDS            AmpR: β-lactamase; bla; confers resistance to ampicillin, carbenicillin, and related antibiotics
   9275..9863    +  rep_origin     ori: high-copy-number ColE1/pMB1/pBR322/pUC origin of replication
  10046..10138   +  CDS            lacI (fragment): lac repressor; lacI; The lac repressor binds to the lac operator to inhibit transcription in E. coli. This inhibition can be relieved by adding lactose or isopropyl-β-D-thiogalactopyranoside (IPTG).
  10151..10172   +  protein_bind   CAP binding site: CAP binding activates transcription in the presence of cAMP. E. coli catabolite activator protein
  10187..10217   +  promoter       lac promoter: promoter for the E. coli lac operon
  10225..10241   +  protein_bind   lac operator: The lac repressor binds to the lac operator to inhibit transcription in E. coli. This inhibition can be relieved by adding lactose or isopropyl-β-D-thiogalactopyranoside (IPTG). lac repressor encoded by lacI
  10286..10304   +  promoter       T3 promoter: promoter for bacteriophage T3 RNA polymerase
