[The description below was written by a language model from this plasmid's Addgene catalogue record and pLannotate feature annotations shown in this document.]
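Description:
TFORF0747 is a lentiviral mammalian expression plasmid built on the pLX_TRC317 backbone that carries the human PIAS1 open reading frame as one member of a barcoded transcription factor ORF collection. It is propagated in E. coli through a high-copy ColE1/pUC-type origin with ampicillin resistance (AmpR); an f1 origin and leftover lac/lacZα, T7 and T3 cloning-vector elements are also annotated in the bacterial portion. The depositor warns that the plasmid can recombine, as is common for LTR-containing vectors, which fits the use of a recombination-limiting growth strain.

The viral cassette has a third-generation, self-inactivating layout. An RSV promoter drives a truncated HIV-1 5' LTR, followed by the Ψ packaging signal with a gag fragment, the RRE for Rev-dependent export of the genomic RNA, a cPPT/CTS element, and a ΔU3 3' LTR that is followed by an SV40 poly(A) signal. Between the LTRs, an SV40 promoter/origin region sits upstream of the puromycin N-acetyltransferase gene, allowing selection of transduced cells. A separate EF-1α promoter drives PIAS1, and a WPRE lies downstream to enhance transcript expression. PIAS1 encodes an E3-type SUMO ligase that acts as a transcriptional coregulator in the STAT, p53 and steroid hormone pathways.

According to the record, each ORF in the collection is paired with a unique 24-bp barcode, so that the overexpressed factor can be identified in pooled screens. The barcode is not annotated in the feature table, so its position cannot be stated. The annotated sequence of 10,327 nt matches the sum of the listed backbone and insert sizes. The intended use is packaging into lentivirus for stable PIAS1 overexpression, for example in directed-differentiation screens.
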