Addgene plasmid #141682: TFORF0747
Purpose: Lentiviral vector for overexpressing transcription factor ORFs with unique 24-bp barcodes. Barcodes facilitate identification of transcription factors in pooled screens.
Depositing lab: Feng Zhang. Depositing organization: Broad Institute. Publication: A transcription factor atlas of directed differentiation. Joung J, Ma S, Tay T, Geiger-Schuller KR, Kirchgatterer PC, Verdine VK, Guo B, Arias-Garcia MA, Allen WE, Singh A, Kuksenko O, Abudayyeh OO, Gootenberg JS, Fu Z, Macrae RK, Buenrostro JD, Regev A, Zhang F. Cell. 2023 Jan 5;186(1):209-229.e26. doi: 10.1016/j.cell.2022.11.026. PubMed 36608654.
Backbone
  Vector backbone: pLX_TRC317
  Backbone manufacturer: Broad Institute Genetic Perturbation Platform
  Backbone size w/o insert (bp): 8264
  Vector type: Mammalian Expression, Lentiviral
  Selectable markers: Puromycin
Growth in bacteria
  Bacterial resistance: Ampicillin, 100 μg/mL
  Growth temperature: 37°C
  Growth strain: NEB Stable
  Copy number: High Copy
Gene/Insert
  Gene/Insert name: PIAS1
  Species: H. sapiens (human)
  Insert size (bp): 2063
  Entrez Gene: PIAS1 (a.k.a. DDXBP1, GBP, GU/RH-II, ZMIZ3)
  Promoter: EF1a
  Cloning method: Unknown
  Sequencing primers: 5′ GGGTGGAGACTGAAGTTAGGCCAG; 3′ CACATAGCGTAAAAGGAGCAACATAG
Terms and licenses: Academic/Nonprofit Terms; Industry Terms: Not Available to Industry
Depositor comments: NM_001320687,XM_017022688,ENST00000545237 . The transcription factor ORF portion of this plasmid was synthesized by Genewiz. Please test multiple small colonies in case of plasmid recombination. To make this collection available in a timely manner, a portion of this collection was not fully sequenced by Addgene. If an Addgene verified full plasmid sequence is not available, please contact us prior to placing an order to request the full sequence.
How to cite: TFORF0747 was a gift from Feng Zhang (Addgene plasmid # 141682 ; http://n2t.net/addgene:141682 ; RRID:Addgene_141682)
