>Addgene plasmid #141682 | TFORF0747 | depositor partial sequence | sequence record 277183 | Insert
ACCGCCACCATGTTTACACTCCAAGATTCGTATGTTAAGCAAATGGTTATGAGCCTTAGAGTTTCTGAAC
TCCAAGTACTGTTGGGCTACGCCGGGAGAAACAAGCACGGACGCAAACACGAACTTCTCACAAAAGCCCT
GCATTTGCTAAAGGCTGGCTGTAGTCCTGCTGTGCAAATGAAAATTAAGGAACTCTATAGGCGGCGGTTC
CCACAGAAAATCATGACGCCTGCAGACTTGTCCATCCCCAACGTACATTCAAGTCCTATGCCAGCAACTT
TGTCTCCATCTACCATTCCACAACTCACTTACGATGGTCACCCTGCATCATCGCCATTACTCCCTGTTTC
TCTTCTGGGACCTAAACATGAACTGGAACTCCCACATCTTACATCAGCTCTTCACCCAGTCCATCCGGAT
ATAAAACTTCAAAAATTACCATTTTATGATTTACTGGATGAACTGATAAAACCCACCAGTCTAGCATCAG
ACAACAGTCAGCGCTTTCGAGAAACCTGTTTTGCATTTGCCTTGACACCACAACAAGTGCAGCAAATCAG
TAGTTCCATGGATATTTCTGGGACCAAATGTGACTTCACAGTACAGGTCCAGTTAAGGTTTTGTTTATCA
GAAACCAGTTGTCCACAAGAAGATCACTTCCCACCCAATCTTTGTGTGAAAGTGAATACAAAACCTTGCA
GCCTTCCAGGTTACCTTCCACCTACAAAAAATGGCGTGGAACCAAAGCGACCCAGCCGACCAATTAATAT
CACCTCACTTGTCCGACTGTCCACAACAGTACCAAACACGATTGTTGTTTCTTGGACTGCAGAAATTGGA
AGAAACTATTCCATGGCAGTATATCTTGTAAAACAGTTGTCCTCAACAGTTCTTCTTCAGAGGTTACGAG
CAAAGGGAATAAGGAATCCGGATCATTCTAGAGCTTTAATTAAAGAGAAGTTGACTGCGGATCCAGACAG
TGAAATAGCTACAACCAGCCTAAGGGTTTCTCTACTATGTCCACTTGGTAAAATGCGGCTGACAATTCCG
TGTCGGGCCCTTACATGTTCTCATCTACAATGTTTTGACGCAACTCTTTACATTCAGATGAATGAGAAAA
AACCAACCTGGGTTTGTCCTGTCTGTGATAAGAAGGCTCCATATGAACACCTTATTATTGATGGCTTGTT
TATGGAAATCCTAAAGTACTGTACAGACTGTGATGAAATACAATTTAAGGAGGATGGCACTTGGGCACCG
ATGAGATCAAAAAAGGAAGTACAGGAAGTTTCTGCCTCTTACAATGGAGTCGATGGATGCTTGAGCTCCA
CATTGGAGCATCAGGTAGCGTCTCACCACCAGTCCTCAAATAAAAACAAGAAAGTAGAAGTGATTGACCT
AACCATAGACAGTTCATCTGATGAAGAGGAAGAAGAGCCATCTGCCAAGAGGACCTGTCCTTCCCTATCT
CCCACATCACCACTAAATAATAAAGGCATTTTAAGTCTTCCACATCAAGCATCTCCAGTATCCCGCACCC
CAAGCCTTCCTGCTGTAGACACAAGCTACATTAATACCTCCCTCATCCAAGACTATAGGCATCCTTTCCA
CATGACACCCATGCCTTACGACTTACAAGGATTAGATTTCTTTCCTTTCTTATCAGGAGACAATCAGCAT
TACAACACCTCCTTGCTTGCCGCTGCAGCAGCAGCAGTTTCAGATGATCAAGACCTCCTACACTCGTCTC
GGTTTTTCCCGTATACCTCCTCACAGATGTTTCTTGATCAGTTAAGTGCAGGAGGCAGTACTTCTCTGCC
AACCACCAATGGAAGCAGTAGTGGCAGTAACAGCAGCCTGGTTTCTTCCAACAGCCTAAGGGAAAGCCAT
AGCCACACCGTCACAAACAGGAGCAGCACGGACACGGCATCCATCTTTGGCATCATACCAGACATTATTT
CATTGGACTAGTAATGAACTAGTCCGTAACTTGAAAGTATTTCGATTTCTTGGCTTTATATATCTTGTGG
AAAGGACGAGCTAAGTGGGTATTTCGTGATGCA
