>Addgene plasmid #141682 | TFORF0747 | depositor partial sequence | sequence record 277184 | Barcode
GCTAAGTGGGTATTTCGTGATGCA
